>Addgene plasmid #162771 | p1.2-GS-eGFP | addgene full sequence | sequence record 339094 | Addgene NGS Result
GTGTGTCAGTTAGGGTGTGGAAAGTCCCCAGGCTCCCCAGCAGGCAGAAGTATGCAAAGCACGCATCTCA
ATTAGTCAGCAACCAGGTGTGGAAAGTCCCCAGGCTCCCCAGCAGGCAGAAGTATGCAAAGCATGCATCT
CAATTAGTCAGCAACCATAGTCCCGCCCCTAACTCCGCCCATCCCGCCCCTAACTCCGCCCAGTTCCGCC
CATTCTCCGCCCCATGGCTGACTAATTTTTTTTATTTATGCAGAGGCCGAGGCCGCCTCGGCCTCTGAGC
TATTCCAGAAGTAGTGAGGAGGCTTTTTTGGAGGCCTAGGCTTTTGCAAAAAGCTCCCGGGAGCTTGGAT
ATCCATTTTCGCATCGATGCTTCCACCATGGCCACCTCAGCAAGTTCCCACTTGAACAAAGGCATCAAGC
AGATGTACATGAACCTGCCCCAGGGCGAGAAGATCCAACTCATGTATATCTGGGTTGATGGTACCGGGGA
AGGGCTACGCTGCAAGACCCGTACTCTGGACTGTGACCCCAAGTGTGTAGAAGAGTTACCCGAGTGGAAC
TTTGATGGTTCTAGTACGTTTCAGTCTGAAGGCTCCAACAGCGACATGTACCTCCATCCTGTGGCCATGT
TTCGAGACCCCTTCCGCAGAGACCCCAACAAGCTGGTGTTCTGCGAAGTATTCAAGTATAACCGGAAGCC
CGCAGAGACCAACCTGAGGCACAGCTGTAAGCGTATAATGGACATGGTGAGCAGCCAGCACCCCTGGTTT
GGAATGGAACAGGAGTATACTCTCATGGGAACAGACGGCCACCCTTTCGGCTGGCCTTCTAATGGCTTCC
CTGGACCCCAAGGACCCTATTACTGCGGTGTGGGAGCTGACAAGGCTTATGGCCGAGATATCGTGGAGGC
TCACTACCGGGCCTGCTTGTATGCTGGAATCAAGATCACAGGGACAAATGCCGAGGTTATGCCTGCCCAG
TGGGAATTCCAGATAGGACCCTGCGAAGGGATCCGCATGGGAGATCATCTCTGGGTAGCCCGTTTTATCT
TGCATCGGGTATGCGAAGACTTTGGGGTGATAGCAACCTTTGACCCCAAGCCCATTCCAGGGAACTGGAA
TGGGGCAGGCTGCCACACCAACTTTAGCACCAAGGCCATGCGGGAGGAGAATGGTCTGAGGTGCATTGAG
GAGGCCATTGATAAACTGAGCAAGAGGCACCAGTACCACATCCGTGCCTACGACCCCAAGGGGGGCCTGG
ACAACGCCCGCCGTCTGACTGGATTCCACGAAACCTCCAACATCAACGACTTTTCCGCTGGCGTTGCCAA
CCGCAGCGCCAGTATCCGCATTCCCCGGATTGTCGGCCAGGAGAAGAAGGGTTACTTTGAAGACCGTCGG
CCTTCTGCCAATTGCGACCCCTATGCGGTGACGGAAGCCATCGTCCGCACGTGTCTCCTCAACGAAACTG
GCGACGAGCCCTTCCAATACAAGAACTAAGCGGACTCGACTTCCAGTGATCTTGAGCCCTTCCTAGTTCA
CCCCACTCCCAACTGTTCCCTCTCCCACTGGTCCCCACTGTAACTCAAAAGGATGGAATACCAAGGTCTT
TTTATTCCTTGCGCCCAGTTAATTTTTGCCTTTATTGGTCAGAATAGAGGGGTCAGGTTCTTAATCTCTA
CACACCCAACCCCTTCTTTCCTAGCTATCGCCTTCTTGACGAGTTCTTCTGAGCGGGACTCTGGGGTTCG
AAATGACCGACCAAGCGACGCCCAACCTGCCATCACGAGATTTCGATTCCACCGCCGCCTTCTATGAAAG
GTTGGGCTTCGGAATCGTTTTCCGGGACGCCGGCTGGATGATCCTCCAGCGCGGGGATCTCATGCTGGAG
TTCTTCGCCCACCCCAACTTGTTTATTGCAGCTTATAATGGTTACAAATAAAGCAATAGCATCACAAATT
TCACAAATAAAGCATTTTTTTCACTGCATTCTAGTTGTGGTTTGTCCAAACTCATCAATGTATCTTATCA
TGTCTGTATACCGTCGACCTCTAGGCGCGCCATGGCTCTTCCGCTTCCTCGCTCACTGACTCGCTGCGCT
CGGTCGTTCGGCTGCGGCGAGCGGTATCAGCTCACTCAAAGGCGGTAATACGGTTATCCACAGAATCAGG
GGATAACGCAGGAAAGAACATGTGAGCAAAAGGCCAGCAAAAGGCCAGGAACCGTAAAAAGGCCGCGTTG
CTGGCGTTTTTCCATAGGCTCCGCCCCCCTGACGAGCATCACAAAAATCGACGCTCAAGTCAGAGGTGGC
GAAACCCGACAGGACTATAAAGATACCAGGCGTTTCCCCCTGGAAGCTCCCTCGTGCGCTCTCCTGTTCC
GACCCTGCCGCTTACCGGATACCTGTCCGCCTTTCTCCCTTCGGGAAGCGTGGCGCTTTCTCATAGCTCA
CGCTGTAGGTATCTCAGTTCGGTGTAGGTCGTTCGCTCCAAGCTGGGCTGTGTGCACGAACCCCCCGTTC
AGCCCGACCGCTGCGCCTTATCCGGTAACTATCGTCTTGAGTCCAACCCGGTAAGACACGACTTATCGCC
ACTGGCAGCAGCCACTGGTAACAGGATTAGCAGAGCGAGGTATGTAGGCGGTGCTACAGAGTTCTTGAAG
TGGTGGCCTAACTACGGCTACACTAGAAGAACAGTATTTGGTATCTGCGCTCTGCTGAAGCCAGTTACCT
TCGGAAAAAGAGTTGGTAGCTCTTGATCCGGCAAACAAACCACCGCTGGTAGCGGTGGTTTTTTTGTTTG
CAAGCAGCAGATTACGCGCAGAAAAAAAGGATCTCAAGAAGATCCTTTGATCTTTTCTACGGGGTCTGAC
GCTCAGTGGAACGAAAACTCACGTTAAGGGATTTTGGTCATGAGATTATCAAAAAGGATCTTCACCTAGA
TCCTTTTAAATTAAAAATGAAGTTTTAAATCAATCTAAAGTATATATGAGTAAACTTGGTCTGACAGTTA
CCAATGCTTAATCAGTGAGGCACCTATCTCAGCGATCTGTCTATTTCGTTCATCCATAGTTGCCTGACTC
CCCGTCGTGTAGATAACTACGATACGGGAGGGCTTACCATCTGGCCCCAGTGCTGCAATGATACCGCGAG
ACCCACGCTCACCGGCTCCAGATTTATCAGCAATAAACCAGCCAGCCGGAAGGGCCGAGCGCAGAAGTGG
TCCTGCAACTTTATCCGCCTCCATCCAGTCTATTAATTGTTGCCGGGAAGCTAGAGTAAGTAGTTCGCCA
GTTAATAGTTTGCGCAACGTTGTTGCCATTGCTACAGGCATCGTGGTGTCACGCTCGTCGTTTGGTATGG
CTTCATTCAGCTCCGGTTCCCAACGATCAAGGCGAGTTACATGATCCCCCATGTTGTGCAAAAAAGCGGT
TAGCTCCTTCGGTCCTCCGATCGTTGTCAGAAGTAAGTTGGCCGCAGTGTTATCACTCATGGTTATGGCA
GCACTGCATAATTCTCTTACTGTCATGCCATCCGTAAGATGCTTTTCTGTGACTGGTGAGTACTCAACCA
AGTCATTCTGAGAATAGTGTATGCGGCGACCGAGTTGCTCTTGCCCGGCGTCAATACGGGATAATACCGC
GCCACATAGCAGAACTTTAAAAGTGCTCATCATTGGAAAACGTTCTTCGGGGCGAAAACTCTCAAGGATC
TTACCGCTGTTGAGATCCAGTTCGATGTAACCCACTCGTGCACCCAACTGATCTTCAGCATCTTTTACTT
TCACCAGCGTTTCTGGGTGAGCAAAAACAGGAAGGCAAAATGCCGCAAAAAAGGGAATAAGGGCGACACG
GAAATGTTGAATACTCATACTCTTCCTTTTTCAATATTATTGAAGCATTTATCAGGGTTATTGTCTCATG
AGCGGATACATATTTGAATGTATTTAGAAAAATAAACAAATAGGGGTTCCGCGCACATTTCCCCGAAAAG
TGCCACCTGCATCTCATCACGGTCACGCATGGCTGCGCCCGCGCAGCGCCCCCCGACCCCCCCCCGATCC
CCGGAACGCCAGCCGCCATCCACCGCCCGCAGCCCCCGGAGCCCGCGGACCCCGACCCCCCGCCGCTCGC
CCGCCGTTGCGCCGCTCTCTGCGGGGGGGCTAGGGGGCCGCGGGGGGAAGGCCACGCCCCCTCCACTTTT
TCCAGGAATGCGCGGCATGACCCGCCCCCCCCATGACCCGCCAACACCCCCCCGATGCCCCCCGGGGGTC
TTTCCTGGGGGGCCTTTGTCAGGGTTGCCTGTGTCACCCACGGGCCCCTTGGCCACGCTTGCCTGGGTCA
CCCCGGAGCCCCGGGTCACGTTTGCCGGGGTCAGCCCTGGGGCGCTTCTTCACGCTCCATTGCCATGCAG
AATTCACTAGTGATTAGAATCCCACGTTGTGCATAGAAACAGATGCAGGCAAAACATCCACACATATAAA
ACAAAAAATTAAAACCAATAAAACTCCTAAACTTTTGGTCTTTCTTGAATCTTCAATCCCTCAGGTTATG
AAATAATCATTTATGCAGTCAAAAATTTGCCATTCTTGTTGCCAGGTGTGGTGATGATTCGGGGAAGCAG
AAGCAGGCAGATCTCTGTGAATGAGGCCAGCCTGGTCTACAAAGTGAGTCCCAGGACAGTCAGGCCTGTT
ACACAGAGAAACCTTGAAAAAAAAAAGATAATATGTACTGTTGTATTACCCCAATATATAAGGCTAAACC
ATTAGAAGCACAACACTGTTAAGTACGGAAAATAATATCTAGTGTGGTACAGTTACTACTACTATAATAC
ACTAATATAGCTGTGGGAAACTAGTTCCAAAGATGAATTACTAACCAGTGTTTCCAAGGAAATAAATGAA
AGCAGAGAGATTAGTTCTATTGCTAGTGTTTCATTTTCGTATATTTCTTACAATTTCTCTTGTTACAAAT
AGGCACTAGGGTATCAAGATAATTTTAACGACTGGCTGAGAACCCTAGAAAATCTCTGTGAAAAAGGGAT
TTGTGAAATGAGAGAGGGTAATGTGGCCATTATAGAAAAGGCTTTTGTGTGCCTTGCATGCATAGACCCT
GTGTTTGATCTCTTAACACCCTCCTTGACCAGAAAAAGCTTCTGTGGATAGAAAATGATTAGTTATATAT
ACTTTTAGGGAAACGTAGTTCTGGATTCTTTGGTTACAATTAACAGAATTAAGTGCAAACAAAGCCAGAA
ACCTCCTGATAAATGAGAAAACCTGCTTGTAGAAGGTTGTAAGGCTCTGTAATATAGGAATTAGGAGAAA
AGAAACCTGTGTGGTGGGGCACGTCTGTAATCCCAGCATTGGGAAGTAGAGGTAGAAGATTAGAAATCAA
AGGCCAGCCTCAGCAACACAGTGAGTTTGAGGCCACCCTGAACTACATCAGGTTCTGTCTCCTTTCTTTT
TTTTTTTTTTCTTTTCTTTTTTTGGTTTCTCTGTGTAGTTTTGGAGCCTATCCTGGCACTAGCTCTGAAG
AGCAGGCTGGCCTCGAACTCAGAGATCAGCCAGCCTCTGCTGGGATTAAAGGTATGCACCACCAACGCCC
CAGGTTTTGTCTCAAACAAACAAAAATAACATCAGGAGGTGGTGAGAGGGCTCAGTGGTCACAGGCATTC
TCTGCAAAGCCTGACTCTGAGTTGGATCCTTTAGAGCTACATGGTTGAGGGAAGAGAACTGACTCCTGGA
AGGTGTCCTCTGGTCCCCACACATAGCTATACACAGCATGTGCATTCACACACACTAAATAATGCTATTT
TTAAAAAAATTAAAAACAACAACAGTTTGGGTTGTGAAAACTAGAACTAGATAATAGGTAAGAATCAAGT
ATCATGTAAATTTGCTTTCAACTCATCCCAAAATTTGTTTTATATTTCAGTTTTTTTCCTTCCTAGCTTG
ACTGTGGAGTCTTGTCCGGAAGCAAATAGTTCCTTTGCAGATCCCACATGTGGACACCGGACAGTAGGTC
CTCAAATGCTCCTTATTAGGTTGGTTCAATAATATCAATTGTTTGTTACTAGGCAGTGATGTTGTACATC
TGGAGGAGATCTCTTGAGCCCATAATCAGGTTATTAGGAATAAATACTCTAAGGCTAAAAATGTAGCTTA
GTGATAAGAGTGCTTGCCTGGTGTGCTGAGACCCTCGGTTCCATCTCCACAACCCCATATTCCATTACAA
AATACCTTTTCACCGTCCCTAGCATTAAGAAACAAAACAACAAAGAAGTTTTTCTTTCTTCTGAGATCCT
GCCCGGAGAGGCATTTAAAACTGGCCAGGGCCAAAAAAAAAAAAAAAAGAAAAAAAAGAAAAGAAAACAG
GCTAGGGCCGGCATGGTGGCGCACGCCTTTAATCCCAGCACGCAGGAGGCAGAGGCAGGGCGGATCTCTG
TGAGTTTGAGGTCAGCCTGGTCTACCTAGTGAGTTTCAGGGCACCCAGGGCTAAAGAGACTGTCTCAAAA
ACAAAACAGCCACACAATCAGAACCACAGCAAAACGCAGTTATGATCCTTGGAACTGTAGGAATGACAAG
CATTTAAATAATAGGACGAGCCATTTTTGAGAAGCTCTGATTTCACAAGTGTCAGGGATGGGCTCTGGGC
GAGTAAGATTGCTAATGCTGGCCTCTAAATGAGACCACGTGGAGTTGATTAGATTCTTTTCATGTTCCTC
GTGCTCTATCAAATAACTGTACCCAAATACACACACACACACACACACACAATGCGCGCACACACAAAAT
CCTTTTTTAGCTTAAGAAGCCCAGAATCAGAAGTAAAGCTAACTGTGGGACTTAAGTATTATTCTGAACG
GAACTCCCAGGGCGTGAAGCGCGCTTCAGGCTTCCAGAGAAGCAGCTGGCGCTGGATGGAATGAACCAAG
AGGCCAGCACAGGGGCAGATCCGTCGAGCTCTCGGCCACCGAGCTGAGCCCTTAGGTTCTGGGGCTGGGA
AGGGTCCCTAGGATTGTGCACCTCTCCCGCGGGGGACAAGCAGGGGGATGGCGGGGCTGACGTCGGGAGG
TGGCCTCCACGGGAAGGGACACCCGGATCTCGACACAGCCTTGGCAGTGGAGTCAGGAAGGGTAGGGACA
GATTCTGGACGCCCTCTTGGCCAGCTCCTCACCGCCCCACCCCCGACTGGAGCCGAGAGTAATTCATACA
AAAGGAGGGATCGCCTTCGCCCCTGGGAATCCCAGGGACCGTCGCTAAATTCTGGCCGGCCTCCCAGCCC
GGAACCGCTGTGCCCGCCCAGCGCGGCGGGAGGAGCCTGCGCCTAGGGCGGATCGCGGGTCGGCGGGAGA
GCACAAGCCCACAGTCCCCGGCGGTGGGGGAGGGGCGCGCTGAGCGGGGGCCCGGGAGCCAGCGCGGGGC
AAACTGGGAAAGTGGCGTCGTGTGCTGGCTCCGCCCTCTTCCCGAGGGTGGGGGAGAACGGTATAAAAGT
GCGGTAGTCGCGTTGGACGTTCTTTTTCGCAACGGGTTTGCCGTCAGAACGCAGGTGAGTGGCGGGTGTG
GCCTCCGCGGGCCCGGGCTCCCTCCTTTGAGCGGGGTCGGGCCGCCGTGCGGGTGTCGTCGGCCGGGCTT
CTCTGCGAGCGTTCCCGCCCTGGATGGCGGGCTGTGCGGGAGGGCGAGGGGGGGAGGCCTGGCGGCGGCC
CCGGAGCCTCGCCTCGTGTCGGGCGTGAGGCCTAGCGTGGCTTCCGCCCCGCCGCGTGCCACCGCGGCCG
CGCTTTGCTGTCTGCCCGGCTGCCCTCGATTGCCTGCCCGCGGCCCGGGCCAACAAAGGGAGGGCGTGGA
GCTGGCTGGTAGGGAGCCCCGTAGTCCGCATGTCGGGCAGGGAGAGCGGCAGCAGTCGGGGGGGGGACCG
GGCCCGCCCGTCCCGCAGCACATGTCCAACGCCGCCTGGACGGGTAGCGGCCTGTGTCCTGATAAGGCGG
CCGGGCGGTGGGTTTTAGATGCCGGGTTCAGGTGGCCCCGGGTCCCGGCCCGGTCTGGCCAGTACCCCGT
AGTGGCTTAGCTCCGAGGAGGGCGAGGCCCGCCCGCCCGGCACCAGTTGCGTGCGCGGAAAGATGGCCGC
TCCCGGGCCCTGTAGCAAGGAGCTCAAAATGGAGGACGCGGCAGCCCGGCGGAGCGGGGCGGGTGAGTCA
CCCACACAAAGGAAGAGGGCCTTGCCCCTCGCCGGCCGCTGCTTCCTGTGACCCCGTGGTGTACCGGCCG
CACTTCAGTCACCCCGGGCGCTCTTTCGGAGCACCGCTGGCCTCCGCTGGGGGAGGGGATCTGTCTAATG
GCGTTGGAGTTTGCTCACATTTGGTGGGTGGAGACTGTAGCCAGGCCAGCCTGGCCATGAAAGTAATTCT
TGGAATTTGCCCATTTTGAGTTTGGAGCGAAGCTGATTGACAAAGCTGCTTAGCCGTTCAAAGGTATTCT
TCGAACTTTTTTTTTAAGGTGTTGTGAAAACCTCGAGGCCGCCACCATGGTGAGCAAGGGCGAGGAGCTG
TTCACCGGGGTGGTGCCCATCCTGGTCGAGCTGGACGGCGACGTAAACGGCCACAAGTTCAGCGTGTCCG
GCGAGGGCGAGGGCGATGCCACCTACGGCAAGCTGACCCTGAAGTTCATCTGCACCACCGGCAAGCTGCC
CGTGCCCTGGCCCACCCTCGTGACCACCCTGACCTACGGCGTGCAGTGCTTCAGCCGCTACCCCGACCAC
ATGAAGCAGCACGACTTCTTCAAGTCCGCCATGCCCGAAGGCTACGTCCAGGAGCGCACCATCTTCTTCA
AGGACGACGGCAACTACAAGACCCGCGCCGAGGTGAAGTTCGAGGGCGACACCCTGGTGAACCGCATCGA
GCTGAAGGGCATCGACTTCAAGGAGGACGGCAACATCCTGGGGCACAAGCTGGAGTACAACTACAACAGC
CACAACGTCTATATCATGGCCGACAAGCAGAAGAACGGCATCAAGGTGAACTTCAAGATCCGCCACAACA
TCGAGGACGGCAGCGTGCAGCTCGCCGACCACTACCAGCAGAACACCCCCATCGGCGACGGCCCCGTGCT
GCTGCCCGACAACCACTACCTGAGCACCCAGTCCGCCCTGAGCAAAGACCCCAACGAGAAGCGCGATCAC
ATGGTCCTGCTGGAGTTCGTGACCGCCGCCGGGATCACTCTCGGCATGGACGAGCTGTACAAGTAAGCTA
GCATATTACCCCTAACACCTGCCACCCCAGTCTTAATCAGTGGTGGAAGAACGGTCTCAGAACTGTTTGT
CTCAATTGGCCATTTAAGTTTAATAGTGAAAGACTGGTTAATGATAACAATGCATCGGAAAACCTTCAGG
AGGAAAGGAGAATGTTTTGTGGAACATTTTTGTGTGTGTGGCAGTTTTAAGTTATTAGTTTTCAAAATCA
GTACTTTTTAATGGAAACAACTTGACCAAAAATCTGTCACAGAATTTTGAGACCCATTAAAATACAAGTT
TAATGAGAAGTCTGTCTCTGTTAATGCTGAAGTCATTACTAAGTGCTTAGCTTAGCAAGGTATGTGGATG
CCCATTTGTGTTCCAAGGGATTGGACTGTTCATCAGGACCCAGAGCTGAGTTTCAAGGGCTCAAGAGATG
GCTTATTACCTGTGGGTGTCTTGAAGGTTCTGGTTGGGACAAATTAGGAATGTTTTTGGCAGACATGGTG
ACTACCCTTCATCTGGGTGAGTTCAGTTGATTTGTCTTGAGCCTTTGGGGTTTACACAAGTAAATGACAT
CATACAGTTAGTGTATTGTTAGTGAATATTAATATATGAGGCAGGCTTTGCTCTAGCAATTTTAGAACTA
GTTTTCAGGAAAGGGTTCATCTTGTGCATTGGATGTCTGATTCTATCACTTAGAGTTTAAACTGAAAGTG
CTCAAGAGGTTTTATTTAGGCTGGGATATAAATAAGCCTTTCTGTAGCTTGTAATGGTATCAGGAATTTA
AAAGGCCATCTGGGGCACAAAGATTAAGCAGAAAAGGTAGAAGGTGAGATTGGGGGACTTTGAGTACTTC
ACACACTTTAATGTGTGGGTGCTTTAGTGCATATAGTACAACTGCCAGATAAGGGCATCCACATCTGATT
GTTTGGAAGGCACCTTGTGGTTTCTGGGAATTCAGAATTGGGAGAAAAAGTGCTCCCAACCGCTGAAGCC
CTTGGTAATCTGCAGGGTGTTTATTTAGCAGGAGATAAGGACAAAAAGTTATAGTGTGGAGTTGGTTGAG
TTGGTAGATGTCATTACAACAGGTGGTCTTAAATTGGGTTAGGAGTCACTTTGAAATACCTGGGCCATAA
GCAAAGTGGCATTTTCACCTTTCAGGAGAAACTGGTACACTTATCCATTCTATAGTGCATGCTTGTTCAA
TTGGGCTGATGACTAAACCGGTGACTAAAGGTTTGTCAGTATAAATGGATGGGTTGTAGGCAGACGGTGA
GGAATTACTATACCTGCAAGGAGTCATTGCCTGATCTGCCTGGAAAGGGGCAGGATTGAGTCTCAGAAGG
TGTACACCATAGGATATGGAAAAATTTGTCACGCCTAGCATTCAACTTAGTGGTGTAGCGCCACCTACTG
GCACTTTAAAAGCTTAGCATAGAGGAGCATGTGTGTTAGGAGCTCGGATGGGATCCAGGGCCTCAAGGTT
TGCATGTAAATAAAAGCCCTTTACCAAATTAACTACATACCAGCATACATCAGTCCTTTAGTGTTGAAAA
ACAGAAGTGAAAGCTAATATATATAGTGCTTGCTTTATTTAAGTCTAGCTGATTACGTGTTTGGTTGCCA
GTGTGACTAGTCTGGAGTTGAATTTGTCCTCAGACACGTAAAATGGAATTTGGGATTCACAACACTCTAG
TATGAGGGACCTAATGGCCTGTACCAGGCACAAACGTGTCTATAAACTACACAAAACGAAGGAATTTACA
GGAATTAGGAAGGTATTCTTAACATTAAAACATTATGGGCATTTTAAAAAAAGCTTTGACAGGATTTCTT
TGTCATGGCTGTCCTGGAGCTAGTTGTGTAGACCAGGCTGGGCTGAAATCTTGTCTGCCTGCCTGGCTTG
GACACTTTTTTATTATGTATACAACATTCTGCTTCCATGTATATCTGCACATTAGAAGACGGCACCAGAT
CTCCTAATGGATGGTTGTGAGCCACCATGTGGTTGCTGGGAATTGAACTCAGGACCTCTGGAAGAGCAGT
GCTCTTAACCTCTGAGCCATCTCCAGCCCCAGCTTGGGCACATTTTTAATGGCTGGGAAATCAAACCCCC
TAGGCCTTCTGTCAGTAATGAAGGGCTTTTGGCTACCGAGAGTAGGATTTAAGGTTATTCGGAGCTGCAG
GTCTGCCTCAGTGCAGGTTTGGGAGTCCAGCATCTTAGAAAATGCAGTGAAGCCAAGCTGAGCTATATTT
TGTTTAAAAAAAAAATAAGTGGGTAAAGTGCTGCTGAGCCTGATGACCAAGCTGGGACACAAGTAGAAGA
ACATAGGCCAATGCTCTATATTAAAAGCATGGGTCATTTTTAATGCTCTTGAGAAGGCTATGCCTACACT
ACTCTCAGCCACCGCAGCGTGTTTAAATTAAACTAGTTTGGAAATTTTCTTTGGGGGTAAGCTATTTAAC
CTAGTGCCTTGGCAGGTATACTACTGAACTCTCCTCCTCATTCCTTTTTGTTTTTTAAGAATTTCAGTCA
GGCTCAGGCAGCCCTTAAACTTGTGATTAAGCCTGAGAACAGTTACGATTATGAGCCTATTAGTATACCG
ATCAATATGTGAATTTTTTTGGGATGGGGGTCAGGCCTCCCTGCCTCCCAAATACTGGGACTAAAGGCTG
CACCACCACAACCTGGCTCTTGAAATACTTTTCTACATTTTTTGGGGGGCATGGGTGGGAGAGCAGGGTT
TCTCTGTATTAGCCCTGGCTCTCCTGGAACTCTGTAGACCAGGCTATTCTTGAGCTCAGATTAGCCTGTC
TCTGCCTCCTAAATTCTGGGATTAAAGGTGTGTGCTACTGCTGCCTGGCTACAAAGACATTTTTTTTTTT
CTTAAATTTAAAAACAAAAGTGGTTCTTTTAGAAGGGTGGTTGGTGTTGGCACATACTCCAAGCACTCAG
GTTTTGAGTTTGTCCCAGGAATGAAGACTGCATTACTGCCGCCCCTCCCTGGTAAGGGCTACACAGAGAA
ATCCTATTTGGAGCCTGTCCTGGTAACTCGCTCTGTAGACCAGGCTGGCCTCGAACTCAAGAGAACCACC
TGCCTCTGAATGCTGGTATTAAGGGCAGGCACCACCAACACCCAGCCTAAAAAATGTCTTTTTTTTAAAG
ATTTTTTTTTTTTTTTTACAGAATAAACATTCTGTTTACAATATTCTGCTTCTATGTATATCTGCACACT
AGAAGAGGGCACCCGATCTCATAATGGATGGTTGTGAGCCACCAAGTGGTTGCTGGGAATTGAACTCAGA
ACCTCTGGAAGAGCAGTCAGTGCTCTTAACCTCTGAGCCATCTCTCCAGCCCCTAAAAATGGCTCTTGAG
ATAGGGTCTCAAGTAGTTTGAGACTGAGTTGGCTATATAAACAAGGCTGGCACATAGCACCATGTACAGC
TGGGTTTAGTTTACATGGGGTGTTTTTGTCTCTGGAGGCAGGAGGATCATTTGAGCATAGGGAGTTAATA
GTGAGGTCATGTTTTATCTACTCTTCTGAATTGAGAACTAAGCTGATGCAAAGCAAGTTTGACTGAAGAA
GTCCAGTTTATGAGAACAAGGGTGGAAACTAATGTGTCAAAGATGGCCTTGCATGTGTTTTAGATGATGA
CCCAGTCACTTGGGAATTACTGGATGTGTAAGACCTATATCTTGACAGGAGTGAACAGTGTCTTATAGGT
CCTATATGAAAGAAATGAGACATACCCATTTTGTTTCCCCTAAGAATTCACTTTTCCTAACCTGGTTCAT
GCTATTTAGGTTATTTTACTTGCAAATCCTAGGGTGCTCCCTTACCCAGTATTGCTTATGTGGCACCAAA
GTCACTCACTCCCATGATTTGCAAGTCTCTGGGAACTTCCATGACAACCTAGAATAGCAACTCAAATACA
TTTTCTCAGTACCAATTTTGAAGAAAAAATATTTTGCAAAATAGCTGTATGGATGGGTACTAAATAGTGA
GGTTATCTCCAGAAGGCCTATGAAGAATTAAGGTTGAGTTCAGTTGAGTTCAGCAGCAAGTTTAAGGTTC
ATCCATTTTTGTACAGTGTTTTCCTATTACGGTAAGTGTTTTGCCTGCAGGAATATCTGTACCACATGCT
TGCCTGGTACCTATATCGGCCAGAAGAGGGCTTTGGATCCTCTGGACTTGAATTACAGATGGGTATTAGC
CACCATTTAGGTGCTGGGAATTGAAACCAAGTCCTCTGGAAGAACAGCAAGTGACTCGACGTCCGGAGCT
CTGGCGCGCCTGTGGAAT
Features (pLannotate 1.2.2; 14 found; start..end, strand, type, name):
     14..85      +  promoter       SV40 promoter (fragment): SV40 enhancer and early promoter
    112..322     +  promoter       SV40 promoter: SV40 early promoter
    378..1496    +  CDS            Glul: GLNA_RAT - Also known as Glns. Experimental evidence at protein level: Swiss-Prot protein existence level 1. Glutamine synthetase that catalyzes the ATP-dependent conversion of glutamate and ammonia to glutamine (PubMed:28323). Its role depends on tissue localization: in the brain, it regulates the levels of toxic ammonia and converts neurotoxic glutamate to harmless glutamine, whereas in the liver, it is one of the enzymes responsible for the removal of ammonia (By similarity). Essential for proliferation of fetal skin fibroblasts. Independently of its glutamine synthetase activity, required
   1705..1732    +  CDS            NeoR/KanR (fragment): aminoglycoside phosphotransferase confers resistance to neomycin, kanamycin, and G418 (Geneticin®)
   1753..1911    +  CDS            ble (fragment): BLE_KLEPN - Experimental evidence at protein level: Swiss-Prot protein existence level 1. Binding protein with a strong affinity to the bleomycin family of antibiotics. Binds to CL990; an antimitotic-antibiotic compound. From Klebsiella pneumoniae.
   1906..2027    +  polyA_signal   SV40 poly(A) signal: SV40 polyadenylation signal
   2249..2837    -  rep_origin     ori: high-copy-number ColE1/pMB1/pBR322/pUC origin of replication
   3008..3868    -  CDS            AmpR: β-lactamase; bla; confers resistance to ampicillin, carbenicillin, and related antibiotics
   3869..3973    -  promoter       AmpR promoter: bla
   5454..5477    +  promoter       ADH1 promoter (fragment): S. cerevisiae ADH1; promoter for alcohol dehydrogenase 1
   6333..6362    +  promoter       Act1 promoter (fragment): rice actin promoter
   7412..7573    +  promoter       mEF-1α promoter (fragment): strong constitutive promoter for mouse elongation factor EF-1α
   8399..8426    +  intron         EF-1α intron A (fragment): truncated intron upstream of the start codon of human EF-1α
   8517..9236    +  CDS            EGFP: the original enhanced GFP (Yang et al., 1996) mammalian codon-optimized
