[The description below was written by a language model from this plasmid's Addgene catalogue record and pLannotate feature annotations shown in this document.]
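Description:
p1.2-GS-eGFP is a mammalian expression plasmid of about 13.5 kb, built on the p1.1 backbone and intended for expression studies in Chinese hamster ovary (CHO) cells. In bacteria it is maintained as a high-copy plasmid through a ColE1/pUC-type origin and selected with ampicillin via the β-lactamase gene and its native promoter.

The reporter is enhanced GFP, amplified from a commercial EGFP vector and cloned between retained AbsI and NheI sites with a consensus Kozak sequence placed ahead of the start codon. According to the record it is driven by the CHO EEF1A1 (translation elongation factor 1 alpha) promoter. The automated annotation detects only short EF-1α promoter and intron matches upstream of EGFP, which fits a hamster genomic region that is poorly represented in the annotation database. The brief hits to yeast ADH1 and rice actin promoters in the same large unannotated stretch are probably spurious.

Relative to p1.1, the EMCV IRES and DHFR open reading frame have been removed, so the selection marker is no longer translationally linked to the gene of interest. It is instead a separate cassette in which the SV40 early promoter drives a glutamine synthetase coding sequence (annotated by similarity to the rat Glul protein), terminated by an SV40 polyadenylation signal. Small NeoR/KanR and ble fragments before the poly(A) signal appear to be cloning remnants. Glutamine synthetase permits selection, and potentially gene amplification, with methionine sulfoximine. The plasmid serves as a fluorescent reporter for CHO expression work. The associated publication concerns co-amplification of cassettes from compatible plasmid pairs.
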