Addgene plasmid #162771: p1.2-GS-eGFP
Purpose: Fluorescent reporter for CHO expression studies
Depositing lab: Ivan Vorobiev. Depositing organization: Federal Research Centre "Fundamentals of Biotechnology" of the Russian Academy of Sciences. Publication: Approaches to Controlled Co-Amplification of Genes for Production of Biopharmaceuticals: Study of the Insertion and Amplification Dynamics of Genetic Cassettes in the Genome of Chinese Hamster Ovary Cells during Co-Expression of Compatible Pair of Plasmids. Kovnir SV, Orlova NA, Khodak Ycapital A, Cyrillic, Kondrashova MP, Gabibov AG, Skryabin KG, Vorobiev AI, Vorobiev II. Bull Exp Biol Med. 2017 Jun;163(2):245-249. doi: 10.1007/s10517-017-3776-0. Epub 2017 Jul 18. PubMed 28726207.
Backbone
  Vector backbone: p1.1
  Backbone manufacturer: LMBT, LTD
  Backbone size w/o insert (bp): 11914
  Total vector size (bp): 13510
  Modifications to backbone: The region containing the EMCV IRES and the DHFR ORF from the p1.1 expression vector is removed. The GS ORF and the SV40 promoter and terminator regions are added.
  Vector type: Mammalian Expression
  Selectable markers: L-Methionine sulfoximine (MSX)
Growth in bacteria
  Bacterial resistance: Ampicillin, 100 μg/mL
  Growth temperature: 37°C
  Growth strain: DH5alpha
  Copy number: High Copy
Gene/Insert
  Gene/Insert name: enhanced green fluorescent protein (alt name: eGFP)
  Species: Aequorea victoria
  Insert size (bp): 735
  Mutation: consensus Kozak sequence (GCCGCCATGG) added before the ORF
  GenBank ID: AAB02576.1
  Promoter: CHO EEF1A1 (Translation Elongation Factor 1 Alpha 1)
  Cloning method: Restriction Enzyme; 5′ cloning site AbsI (not destroyed); 3′ cloning site NheI (not destroyed)
  Sequencing primers: 5′ SQ-5CH6-F GCCGCTGCTTCCTGTGAC; 3′ SQ-3CH1-R ACAAACAGTTCTGAGACCG
Resource information
  A portion of this plasmid was derived from a plasmid made by: Insert made by PCR with pEGFPN2 (Clontech) as a template
Terms and licenses: Academic/Nonprofit Terms; Industry Terms: Not Available to Industry
How to cite: p1.2-GS-eGFP was a gift from Ivan Vorobiev (Addgene plasmid # 162771 ; http://n2t.net/addgene:162771 ; RRID:Addgene_162771)
